Addgene plasmid #165408: pSB3K3-IC15
Purpose: Bacteria gene circuit on medium copy backbone.
Depositing lab: Xiaojun Tian. Depositing organization: Arizona State University. Publication: Winner-takes-all resource competition redirects cascading cell fate transitions. Zhang R, Goetz H, Melendez-Alvarez J, Li J, Ding T, Wang X, Tian XJ. Nat Commun. 2021 Feb 8;12(1):853. doi: 10.1038/s41467-021-21125-3. PubMed 33558556.
Backbone
  Vector backbone: pSB3K3
  Backbone size w/o insert (bp): 2750
  Total vector size (bp): 6934
  Vector type: Bacterial Expression
Growth in bacteria
  Bacterial resistance: Kanamycin, 50 μg/mL
  Growth temperature: 37°C
  Growth strain: DH5alpha
  Copy number: Low Copy
Gene/Insert
  Gene/Insert name: IC15 gene circuit
  Species: Synthetic; E. coli
  Insert size (bp): 4184
  Cloning method: Restriction Enzyme; 5′ cloning site EcoRI (not destroyed); 3′ cloning site PstI (not destroyed)
  Sequencing primers: 5′ tgccacctgacgtctaagaa; 3′ attaccgcctttgagtgagc
Terms and licenses: Academic/Nonprofit Terms; Industry Terms: Not Available to Industry
Depositor comments: Please note that the GFP (D117G) and LuxR (S116A, V135I, M174I) sequence variants do not affect plasmid function.
How to cite: pSB3K3-IC15 was a gift from Xiaojun Tian (Addgene plasmid # 165408 ; http://n2t.net/addgene:165408 ; RRID:Addgene_165408)
