[The description below was written by a language model from this plasmid's Addgene catalogue record and pLannotate feature annotations shown in this document.]
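Description:
pSB3K3-IC15 is a bacterial expression plasmid carrying a synthetic gene circuit in the BioBrick vector pSB3K3, intended for E. coli. It replicates from the p15A origin, which is compatible with ColE1-type plasmids, and is selected with kanamycin through an aph(3')-Ia KanR gene. The purpose field calls the backbone medium copy, consistent with p15A, whereas the copy-number field lists it as low copy. Short matches to an RSF origin, a bom region and a β-lactamase fragment are annotated in the backbone, but these are partial hits rather than functional markers. The catalogue gives a total size of 6,934 bp, while the annotated sequencing record is 6,833 nt.

The roughly 4.2 kb IC15 circuit lies between the BioBrick prefix and suffix, cloned EcoRI to PstI. It consists of four forward-oriented transcription units, each closed by a paired rrnB T1 and T7Te terminator. The first encodes LuxR, the Aliivibrio fischeri activator that responds to an acyl-homoserine lactone autoinducer. The second encodes mRFP1 fused to an LVA ssrA degradation tag. No promoter is annotated upstream of either gene, so the record does not state what drives them. The third places a fluorescent protein with an LVA tag under an araBAD promoter fragment. The annotation tool labels this protein hfriFP, but the depositor's comment indicates the circuit contains GFP. The fourth expresses AraC from a second araBAD promoter fragment, an arrangement that would give arabinose-dependent positive autoregulation. The degradation tags shorten reporter half-life so that fluorescence tracks current expression. The depositor notes that the GFP (D117G) and LuxR (S116A, V135I, M174I) variants do not affect function. The associated publication studied how competition for cellular resources redirects cascading cell fate transitions in synthetic circuits.
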