Features (pLannotate 1.2.2; 24 found; start..end, strand, type, name):
      1..22      +  misc_feature   BioBrick prefix: BioBrick prefix for parts that do not start with "ATG"
    104..853     +  CDS            luxR: LUXR_ALIFS - Experimental evidence at protein level: Swiss-Prot protein existence level 1. Transcriptional activator of the bioluminescence operon. Binds to the OHHL autoinducer. From Aliivibrio fischeri (Vibrio fischeri).
    878..949     +  terminator     rrnB T1 terminator: transcription terminator T1 from the E. coli rrnB gene
    965..992     +  terminator     T7Te terminator: phage T7 early transcription terminator
   1088..1762    +  CDS            mRFP1: mRFP1 is a basic (constitutively fluorescent) red fluorescent protein published in 2002, derived from Discosoma sp.. It is reported to be a somewhat slowly-maturing monomer with low acid sensitivity.
   1763..1785    +  CDS            ssrA tag (LVA) (fragment): C-terminal peptide that mediates degradation in bacteria through the ClpXP and ClpAP proteases (McGinness et al., 2006) mutant LVA variant that confers accelerated degradation under some conditions (Andersen et al., 1998)
   1818..1889    +  terminator     rrnB T1 terminator: transcription terminator T1 from the E. coli rrnB gene
   1905..1932    +  terminator     T7Te terminator: phage T7 early transcription terminator
   1947..2057    +  promoter       araBAD promoter (fragment): araBAD; promoter of the L-arabinose operon of E. coli; the araC regulatory gene is transcribed in the opposite direction (Guzman et al., 1995)
   2103..2816    +  CDS            hfriFP: hfriFP is a fluorescent protein published in 2013, derived from Herbaspirillum frisingense.
   2823..2855    +  CDS            ssrA tag (LVA): C-terminal peptide that mediates degradation in bacteria through the ClpXP and ClpAP proteases (McGinness et al., 2006) mutant LVA variant that confers accelerated degradation under some conditions (Andersen et al., 1998)
   2878..2949    +  terminator     rrnB T1 terminator: transcription terminator T1 from the E. coli rrnB gene
   2965..2992    +  terminator     T7Te terminator: phage T7 early transcription terminator
   3007..3117    +  promoter       araBAD promoter (fragment): araBAD; promoter of the L-arabinose operon of E. coli; the araC regulatory gene is transcribed in the opposite direction (Guzman et al., 1995)
   3163..4038    +  CDS            araC: ARAC_ECOLI - Experimental evidence at protein level: Swiss-Prot protein existence level 1. Transcription factor that regulates the expression of several genes involved in the transport and metabolism of L-arabinose (PubMed:4362626, PubMed:328165, PubMed:6251457, PubMed:2962192, PubMed:6319708, PubMed:2231717, PubMed:1447222). Functions both as a positive and a negative regulator (PubMed:328165, PubMed:6251457). In the presence of arabinose, activates the expression of the araBAD, araE, araFGH and araJ promoters (PubMed:4362626, PubMed:328165, PubMed:6251457, PubMed:2962192, PubMed:6319708, Pub
   4063..4134    +  terminator     rrnB T1 terminator: transcription terminator T1 from the E. coli rrnB gene
   4150..4177    +  terminator     T7Te terminator: phage T7 early transcription terminator
   4184..4204    +  misc_feature   BioBrick suffix: universal suffix for all parts
   4344..5159    -  CDS            KanR: aminoglycoside phosphotransferase; aph(3')-Ia; confers resistance to kanamycin in bacteria or G418 (Geneticin®) in eukaryotes
   5486..5512    +  misc_feature   bom (fragment): basis of mobility region from pBR322
   5611..5666    -  rep_origin     RSF ori (fragment): Plasmids containing the RSF 1030 origin of replication can be propagated in E. coli cells that contain additional plasmids with compatible origins.
   5754..6298    -  rep_origin     p15A ori: Plasmids containing the medium-copy-number p15A origin of replication can be propagated in E. coli cells that contain a second plasmid with the ColE1 origin.
   6464..6709    -  CDS            bla(M) (fragment): β-lactamase lacking the signal sequence; bla(M); allows cytosolic expression of β-lactamase
   6788..6831    -  terminator     bacterial terminator: putative bacterial transcription terminator
>Addgene plasmid #165408 | pSB3K3-IC15 | addgene full sequence | sequence record 330511 | Addgene NGS Result
GAATTCGCGGCCGCTTCTAGAGACCTGTAGGATCGTACAGGGTTACGCAAGAAAATGGTTTGTTATAGTC
GAATAAATACTAGAGAAAGAGGAGAAATACTAGATGAAAAACATAAATGCCGACGACACATACAGAATAA
TTAATAAAATTAAAGCTTGTAGAAGCAATAATGATATTAATCAATGCTTATCTGATATGACTAAAATGGT
ACATTGTGAATATTATTTACTCGCGATCATTTATCCTCATTCTATGGTTAAATCTGATATTTCAATCCTA
GATAATTACCCTAAAAAATGGAGGCAATATTATGATGACGCTAATTTAATAAAATATGATCCTATAGTAG
ATTATTCTAACTCCAATCATTCACCAATTAATTGGAATATATTTGAAAACAATGCTGTAAATAAAAAATC
TCCAAATGTAATTAAAGAAGCGAAAACAGCAGGTCTTATCACTGGGTTTAGTTTCCCTATTCATACGGCT
AACAATGGCTTCGGAATACTTAGTTTTGCACATTCAGAAAAAGACAACTATATAGATAGTTTATTTTTAC
ATGCGTGTATGAACATACCATTAATTGTTCCTTCTCTAGTTGATAATTATCGAAAAATAAATATAGCAAA
TAATAAATCAAACAACGATTTAACCAAAAGAGAAAAAGAATGTTTAGCGTGGGCATGCGAAGGAAAAAGC
TCTTGGGATATTTCAAAAATATTAGGTTGCAGTGAGCGTACTGTCACTTTCCATTTAACCAATGCGCAAA
TGAAACTCAATACAACAAACCGCTGCCAAAGTATTTCTAAAGCAATTTTAACAGGAGCAATTGATTGCCC
ATACTTTAAAAATTAATAAACTACTAGAGCCAGGCATCAAATAAAACGAAAGGCTCAGTCGAAAGACTGG
GCCTTTCGTTTTATCTGTTGTTTGTCGGTGAACGCTCTCTACTAGAGTCACACTGGCTCACCTTCGGGTG
GGCCTTTCTGCGTTTATATACTAGAGACCTGTAGGATCGTACAGGGTTACGCAAGAAAATGGTTTGTTAT
AGTCGAATAAATACTAGAGAAAGAGGAGAAATACTAGATGGCTTCCTCCGAAGACGTTATCAAAGAGTTC
ATGCGTTTCAAAGTTCGTATGGAAGGTTCCGTTAACGGTCACGAGTTCGAAATCGAAGGTGAAGGTGAAG
GTCGTCCGTACGAAGGTACCCAGACCGCTAAACTGAAAGTTACCAAAGGTGGTCCGCTGCCGTTCGCTTG
GGACATCCTGTCCCCGCAGTTCCAGTACGGTTCCAAAGCTTACGTTAAACACCCGGCTGACATCCCGGAC
TACCTGAAACTGTCCTTCCCGGAAGGTTTCAAATGGGAACGTGTTATGAACTTCGAAGACGGTGGTGTTG
TTACCGTTACCCAGGACTCCTCCCTGCAAGACGGTGAGTTCATCTACAAAGTTAAACTGCGTGGTACCAA
CTTCCCGTCCGACGGTCCGGTTATGCAGAAAAAAACCATGGGTTGGGAAGCTTCCACCGAACGTATGTAC
CCGGAAGACGGTGCTCTGAAAGGTGAAATCAAAATGCGTCTGAAACTGAAAGACGGTGGTCACTACGACG
CTGAAGTTAAAACCACCTACATGGCTAAAAAACCGGTTCAGCTGCCGGGTGCTTACAAAACCGACATCAA
ACTGGACATCACCTCCCACAACGAAGACTACACCATCGTTGAACAGTACGAACGTGCTGAAGGTCGTCAC
TCCACCGGTGCTGCTGCAAACGACGAAAACTACGCAGCAGCAGTTTAATAATACTAGAGCCAGGCATCAA
ATAAAACGAAAGGCTCAGTCGAAAGACTGGGCCTTTCGTTTTATCTGTTGTTTGTCGGTGAACGCTCTCT
ACTAGAGTCACACTGGCTCACCTTCGGGTGGGCCTTTCTGCGTTTATATACTAGAGACATTGATTATTTG
CACGGCGTCACACTTTGCTATGCCATAGCAAGATAGTCCATAAGATTAGCGGATCCTACCTGACGCTTTT
TATCGCAACTCTCTACTGTTTCTCCATACCGTTTTTTTGGGCTAGCTACTAGAGAAAGAGGAGAAATACT
AGATGCGTAAAGGAGAAGAACTTTTCACTGGAGTTGTCCCAATTCTTGTTGAATTAGATGGTGATGTTAA
TGGGCACAAATTTTCTGTCAGTGGAGAGGGTGAAGGTGATGCAACATACGGAAAACTTACCCTTAAATTT
ATTTGCACTACTGGAAAACTACCTGTTCCATGGCCAACACTTGTCACTACTTTCGGTTATGGTGTTCAAT
GCTTTGCGAGATACCCAGATCATATGAAACAGCATGACTTTTTCAAGAGTGCCATGCCCGAAGGTTATGT
ACAGGAAAGAACTATATTTTTCAAAGATGACGGGAACTACAAGACACGTGCTGAAGTCAAGTTTGAAGGT
GGTACCCTTGTTAATAGAATCGAGTTAAAAGGTATTGATTTTAAAGAAGATGGAAACATTCTTGGACACA
AATTGGAATACAACTATAACTCACACAATGTATACATCATGGCAGACAAACAAAAGAATGGAATCAAAGT
TAACTTCAAAATTAGACACAACATTGAAGATGGAAGCGTTCAACTAGCAGACCATTATCAACAAAATACT
CCAATTGGCGATGGCCCTGTCCTTTTACCAGACAACCATTACCTGTCCACACAATCTGCCCTTTCGAAAG
ATCCCAACGAAAAGAGAGACCACATGGTCCTTCTTGAGTTTGTAACAGCTGCTGGGATTACACATGGCAT
GGATGAACTATACAAAAGGCCTGCTGCAAACGACGAAAACTACGCTTTAGTAGCTTAATAATACTAGAGC
CAGGCATCAAATAAAACGAAAGGCTCAGTCGAAAGACTGGGCCTTTCGTTTTATCTGTTGTTTGTCGGTG
AACGCTCTCTACTAGAGTCACACTGGCTCACCTTCGGGTGGGCCTTTCTGCGTTTATATACTAGAGACAT
TGATTATTTGCACGGCGTCACACTTTGCTATGCCATAGCAAGATAGTCCATAAGATTAGCGGATCCTACC
TGACGCTTTTTATCGCAACTCTCTACTGTTTCTCCATACCGTTTTTTTGGGCTAGCTACTAGAGAAAGAG
GAGAAATACTAGATGGCTGAAGCGCAAAATGATCCCCTGCTGCCGGGATACTCGTTTAACGCCCATCTGG
TGGCGGGTTTAACGCCGATTGAGGCCAATGGTTATCTCGATTTTTTTATCGACCGACCGCTGGGAATGAA
AGGTTATATTCTCAATCTCACCATTCGCGGTCAGGGGGTGGTGAAAAATCAGGGACGAGAATTTGTCTGC
CGACCGGGTGATATTTTGCTGTTCCCGCCAGGAGAGATTCATCACTACGGTCGTCATCCGGAGGCTCGCG
AATGGTATCACCAGTGGGTTTACTTTCGTCCGCGCGCCTACTGGCATGAATGGCTTAACTGGCCGTCAAT
ATTTGCCAATACGGGTTTCTTTCGCCCGGATGAAGCGCACCAGCCGCATTTCAGCGACCTGTTTGGGCAA
ATCATTAACGCCGGGCAAGGGGAAGGGCGCTATTCGGAGCTGCTGGCGATAAATCTGCTTGAGCAATTGT
TACTGCGGCGCATGGAAGCGATTAACGAGTCGCTCCATCCACCGATGGATAATCGGGTACGCGAGGCTTG
TCAGTACATCAGCGATCACCTGGCAGACAGCAATTTTGATATCGCCAGCGTCGCACAGCATGTTTGCCTG
TCGCCGTCGCGTCTGTCACATCTTTTCCGCCAGCAGTTAGGGATTAGCGTCTTAAGCTGGCGCGAGGACC
AACGCATCAGCCAGGCGAAGCTGCTTTTGAGCACTACCCGGATGCCTATCGCCACCGTCGGTCGCAATGT
TGGTTTTGACGATCAACTCTATTTCTCGCGAGTATTTAAAAAATGCACCGGGGCCAGCCCGAGCGAGTTC
CGTGCCGGTTGTGAAGAAAAAGTGAATGATGTAGCCGTCAAGTTGTCATAATAAACTACTAGAGCCAGGC
ATCAAATAAAACGAAAGGCTCAGTCGAAAGACTGGGCCTTTCGTTTTATCTGTTGTTTGTCGGTGAACGC
TCTCTACTAGAGTCACACTGGCTCACCTTCGGGTGGGCCTTTCTGCGTTTATATACTAGTAGCGGCCGCT
GCAGGCTTCCTCGCTCACTGACTCGCTGCGCTCGGTCGTTCGGCTGCGGCGAGCGGTATCAGCTCACTCA
AAGGCGGTAATCTCGAGTCCCGTCAAGTCAGCGTAATGCTCTGCCAGTGTTACAACCAATTAACCAATTC
TGATTAGAAAAACTCATCGAGCATCAAATGAAACTGCAATTTATTCATATCAGGATTATCGATACCATAT
TTTTGAAAAAGCCGTTTCTGTAATGAAGGAGAAAACTCACCGAGGCAGTTCCATAGGATGGCAAGATCCT
GGTATCGGTCTGCGATTCCGACTCGTCCAACATCAATACAACCTATTAATTTCCCCTCGTCAAAAATAAG
GTTATCAAGTGAGAAATCACCATGAGTGACGACTGAATCCGGTGAGAATGGCAAAAGCTTATGCATTTCT
TTCCAGACTTGTTCAACAGGCCAGCCATTACGCTCGTCATCAAAATCACTCGCATCAACCAAACCGTTAT
TCATTCGTGATTGCGCCTGAGCGAGACGAAATACGCGATCGCTGTTAAAAGGACAATTACAAACAGGAAT
CGAATGCAACCGGCGCAGGAACACTGCCAGCGCATCAACAATATTTTCACCTGAATCAGGATATTCTTCT
AATACCTGGAATGCTGTTTTCCCGGGGATCGCAGTGGTGAGTAACCATGCATCATCAGGAGTACGGATAA
AATGCTTGATGGTCGGAAGAGGCATAAATTCCGTCAGCCAGTTTAGTCTGACCATCTCATCTGTAACATC
ATTGGCAACGCTACCTTTGCCATGTTTCAGAAACAACTCTGGCGCATCGGGCTTCCCATACAATCGATAG
ATTGTCGCACCTGATTGCCCGACATTATCGCGAGCCCATTTATACCCATATAAATCAGCATCCATGTTGG
AATTTAATCGCGGCCTGGAGCAAGACGTTTCCCGTTGAATATGGCTCATAACACCCCTTGTATTACTGTT
TATGTAAGCAGACAGTTTTATTGTTCATGATGATATATTTTTATCTTGTGCAATGTAACATCAGAGATTT
TGAGACACAACGTGGCTTTGTTGAATAAATCGAACTTTTGCTGAGTTGAAGGATCAGATCACGCATCTTC
CCGACAACGCAGACCGTTCCGTGGCAAAGCAAAAGTTCAAAATCACCAACTGGTCCACCTACAACAAAGC
TCTCATCAACCGTGGCTCCCTCACTTTCTGGCTGGATGATGGGGCGATTCAGGCCTGGTATGAGTCAGCA
ACACCTTCTTCACGAGGCAGACCTCAGCGCTAGCGGAGTGTATACTGGCTTACTATGTTGGCACTGATGA
GGGTGTCAGTGAAGTGCTTCATGTGGCAGGAGAAAAAAGGCTGCACCGGTGCGTCAGCAGAATATGTGAT
ACAGGATATATTCCGCTTCCTCGCTCACTGACTCGCTACGCTCGGTCGTTCGACTGCGGCGAGCGGAAAT
GGCTTACGAACGGGGCGGAGATTTCCTGGAAGATGCCAGGAAGATACTTAACAGGGAAGTGAGAGGGCCG
CGGCAAAGCCGTTTTTCCATAGGCTCCGCCCCCTGACAAGCATCACGAAATCTGACGCTCAAATCAGTGG
TGGCGAAACCCGACAGGACTATAAAGATACCAGGCGTTTCCCCCTGGCGGCTCCCTCGTGCGCTCTCCTG
TTCCTGCCTTTCGGTTTACCGGTGTCATTCCGCTGTTATGGCCGCGTTTGTCTCATTCCACGCCTGACAC
TCAGTTCCGGGTAGGCAGTTCGCTCCAAGCTGGACTGTATGCACGAACCCCCCGTTCAGTCCGACCGCTG
CGCCTTATCCGGTAACTATCGTCTTGAGTCCAACCCGGAAAGACATGCAAAAGCACCACTGGCAGCAGCC
ACTGGTAATTGATTTAGAGGAGTTAGTCTTGAAGTCATGCGCCGGTTAAGGCTAAACTGAAAGGACAAGT
TTTGGTGACTGCGCTCCTCCAAGCCAGTTACCTCGGTTCAAAGAGTTGGTAGCTCAGAGAACCTTCAAAA
AACCGCCCTGCAAGGCGGTTTTTTCGTTTTCAGAGCAAGAGATTACGCGCAGACCAAAACGATCTCAAGA
AGATCATCTTATTAAGGGGTCTGACGCTCAGTGGAACGAAAACTCACGTTAAGGGATTTTGGTCATGAGA
TTATCAAAAAGGATCTTCACCTAGATCCTTTTAAATTAAAAATGAAGTTTTAAATCAATCTAAAGTATAT
ATGAGTAAACTTGGTCTGACAGTTACCAATGCTTAATCAGTGAGGCACCTATCTCAGCGATCTGTCTATT
TCGTTCATCCATAGTTGCCTGACTCCCCGTCGTGTAGATAACTACGATACGGGAGGGCTTACCATCTGGC
CCCAGTGCTGCAATGATACCGCGAGACCCACGCTCACCGGCTCCAGATTTATCAGCAATAAACCAGCCAG
CCGGAAGGGCCGAGCGCAGAAGTGGTCCTGCAACTTTATCCGCCTCCATCCAGTCTATTCCATGGTGCCA
CCTGACGTCTAAGAAACCATTATTATCATGACATTAACCTATAAAAATAGGCGTATCACGAGGCAGAATT
TCAGATAAAAAAAATCCTTAGCTTTCGCTAAGGATGATTTCTG
